Addgene plasmid #175103: pLV Myc-MBP
Purpose: Lentiviral expression of Myc-tagged MBP
Depositing lab: Larry Gerace. Depositing organization: Scripps California (The Scripps Research Institute). Publication: Shared and Distinctive Neighborhoods of Emerin and Lamin B Receptor Revealed by Proximity Labeling and Quantitative Proteomics. Cheng LC, Zhang X, Abhinav K, Nguyen JA, Baboo S, Martinez-Bartolome S, Branon TC, Ting AY, Loose E, Yates JR 3rd, Gerace L. J Proteome Res. 2022 Sep 2;21(9):2197-2210. doi: 10.1021/acs.jproteome.2c00281. Epub 2022 Aug 16. PubMed 35972904.
Backbone
  Vector backbone: pLV-EF1a-IRES-Puro
  Backbone manufacturer: Tobias Meyer (Addgene plasmid # 85132)
  Vector type: Mammalian Expression, Lentiviral
Growth in bacteria
  Bacterial resistance: Ampicillin, 100 μg/mL
  Growth temperature: 30°C
  Growth strain: NEB Stable
  Copy number: High Copy
Gene/Insert
  Gene/Insert name: MBP
  Species: E. Coli
  Tag / fusion protein: Myc (N terminal on insert)
  Cloning method: Gibson Cloning
Terms and licenses: Academic/Nonprofit Terms; Industry Terms: Not Available to Industry
How to cite: pLV Myc-MBP was a gift from Larry Gerace (Addgene plasmid # 175103 ; http://n2t.net/addgene:175103 ; RRID:Addgene_175103)
