[The description below was written by a language model from this plasmid's Addgene catalogue record and pLannotate feature annotations shown in this document.]
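Description:
pLV Myc-MBP is an HIV-1-based lentiviral transfer plasmid for mammalian expression, built by Gibson cloning into the pLV-EF1a-IRES-Puro backbone. In bacteria it is maintained through a high-copy ColE1/pUC-type origin and selected with ampicillin via the β-lactamase gene. Remnants of a lac promoter/operator region and a lacI fragment are carry-over from the cloning backbone. The viral portion of the 9.9 kb plasmid is bounded by two HIV-1 LTR elements, both labelled by the annotation software as truncated 5' LTRs. It also contains the Ψ packaging signal with an adjoining gag fragment, the Rev response element for Rev-dependent nuclear export of the genomic RNA, and the cPPT/CTS, which aids nuclear import of the reverse-transcribed genome. Short nef and rev fragments are residual viral sequence rather than functional genes.

The payload is a single bicistronic transcription unit driven by the human EF-1α core promoter with its intron A, which gives strong constitutive expression in many mammalian cell types. The first cistron encodes E. coli maltose binding protein with an N-terminal Myc epitope tag. The annotated malE version lacks its signal sequence, so the protein should stay in the cytosol. The Myc tag itself is recorded in the catalogue fields but was not picked up as a separate feature. Downstream, an EMCV IRES drives translation of puromycin N-acetyltransferase, allowing transduced cells to be selected with puromycin, and a WPRE enhances transcript stability and expression.

The stated purpose is lentiviral expression of Myc-tagged MBP. The associated publication concerns proximity labelling and quantitative proteomics of nuclear envelope proteins, but the record does not state the specific role of this construct in that work.
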