Features (pLannotate 1.2.2; 23 found; start..end, strand, type, name):
    377..634     +  LTR            5' LTR (truncated): truncated 5' long terminal repeat (LTR) from HIV-1
    681..806     +  misc_feature   HIV-1 Ψ: packaging signal of human immunodeficiency virus type 1
    790..1128    +  CDS            HIV-1 gag (fragment): gag protein from human immunodeficiency virus 1; gag
   1303..1536    +  misc_feature   RRE: The Rev response element (RRE) of HIV-1 allows for Rev-dependent mRNA export from the nucleus to the cytoplasm.
   1913..2013    +  CDS            Rev (fragment): human immunodeficiency virus 1 (HIV-1) Rev protein; rev; enhances nuclear export of unspliced and incompletely spliced viral mRNAs
   2028..2143    +  misc_feature   cPPT/CTS: central polypurine tract and central termination sequence of HIV-1 (lacking the first T)
   2221..2432    +  promoter       EF-1α core promoter: core promoter for human elongation factor EF-1α
   2433..3371    +  intron         EF-1α intron A: intron upstream of the start codon of human EF-1α
   3472..4572    +  CDS            MBP: maltose binding protein from E. coli; malE (mutated); This version of the gene does not encode a signal sequence, so MBP will remain in the cytosol.
   4690..5251    +  misc_feature   IRES: internal ribosome entry site (IRES) of the encephalomyocarditis virus (EMCV)
   5254..5853    +  CDS            PuroR: puromycin N-acetyltransferase; pac from Streptomyces alboniger; confers resistance to puromycin
   5877..6465    +  misc_feature   WPRE: woodchuck hepatitis virus posttranscriptional regulatory element
   6482..7000    +  CDS            nef (fragment): NEF_HV1BR - Experimental evidence at protein level: Swiss-Prot protein existence level 1. Extracellular Nef protein targets CD4(+) T-lymphocytes for apoptosis by interacting with CXCR4 surface receptors (PubMed:14990729). From Human immunodeficiency virus type 1 group M subtype B (isolate BRU/LAI) (HIV-1).
   7048..7305    +  LTR            5' LTR (truncated): truncated 5' long terminal repeat (LTR) from HIV-1
   7457..7473    -  protein_bind   lac operator: The lac repressor binds to the lac operator to inhibit transcription in E. coli. This inhibition can be relieved by adding lactose or isopropyl-β-D-thiogalactopyranoside (IPTG). lac repressor encoded by lacI
   7481..7511    -  promoter       lac promoter: promoter for the E. coli lac operon
   7526..7547    -  protein_bind   CAP binding site: CAP binding activates transcription in the presence of cAMP. E. coli catabolite activator protein
   7560..7652    -  CDS            lacI (fragment): lac repressor; lacI; The lac repressor binds to the lac operator to inhibit transcription in E. coli. This inhibition can be relieved by adding lactose or isopropyl-β-D-thiogalactopyranoside (IPTG).
   7835..8423    -  rep_origin     ori: high-copy-number ColE1/pMB1/pBR322/pUC origin of replication
   8594..9454    -  CDS            AmpR: β-lactamase; bla; confers resistance to ampicillin, carbenicillin, and related antibiotics
   9455..9559    -  promoter       AmpR promoter: bla
   9607..9741    +  polyA_signal   SV40 poly(A) signal: SV40 polyadenylation signal
   9908..329     +  CDS            nef (fragment) (across the origin): NEF_HV1BR - Experimental evidence at protein level: Swiss-Prot protein existence level 1. Extracellular Nef protein targets CD4(+) T-lymphocytes for apoptosis by interacting with CXCR4 surface receptors (PubMed:14990729). From Human immunodeficiency virus type 1 group M subtype B (isolate BRU/LAI) (HIV-1).
>Addgene plasmid #175103 | pLV Myc-MBP | addgene full sequence | sequence record 351719 | Addgene NGS Result
TGGAAGGGCTAATTCACTCCCAAAGAAGACAAGATATCCTTGATCTGTGGATCTACCACACACAAGGCTA
CTTCCCTGATTAGCAGAACTACACACCAGGGCCAGGGGTCAGATATCCACTGACCTTTGGATGGTGCTAC
AAGCTAGTACCAGTTGAGCCAGATAAGGTAGAAGAGGCCAATAAAGGAGAGAACACCAGCTTGTTACACC
CTGTGAGCCTGCATGGGATGGATGACCCGGAGAGAGAAGTGTTAGAGTGGAGGTTTGACAGCCGCCTAGC
ATTTCATCACGTGGCCCGAGAGCTGCATCCGGAGTACTTCAAGAACTGCTGATATCGAGCTTGCTACAAG
GGACTTTCCGCTGGGGACTTTCCAGGGAGGCGTGGCCTGGGCGGGACTGGGGAGTGGCGAGCCCTCAGAT
CCTGCATATAAGCAGCTGCTTTTTGCCTGTACTGGGTCTCTCTGGTTAGACCAGATCTGAGCCTGGGAGC
TCTCTGGCTAACTAGGGAACCCACTGCTTAAGCCTCAATAAAGCTTGCCTTGAGTGCTTCAAGTAGTGTG
TGCCCGTCTGTTGTGTGACTCTGGTAACTAGAGATCCCTCAGACCCTTTTAGTCAGTGTGGAAAATCTCT
AGCAGTGGCGCCCGAACAGGGACTTGAAAGCGAAAGGGAAACCAGAGGAGCTCTCTCGACGCAGGACTCG
GCTTGCTGAAGCGCGCACGGCAAGAGGCGAGGGGCGGCGACTGGTGAGTACGCCAAAAATTTTGACTAGC
GGAGGCTAGAAGGAGAGAGATGGGTGCGAGAGCGTCAGTATTAAGCGGGGGAGAATTAGATCGCGATGGG
AAAAAATTCGGTTAAGGCCAGGGGGAAAGAAAAAATATAAATTAAAACATATAGTATGGGCAAGCAGGGA
GCTAGAACGATTCGCAGTTAATCCTGGCCTGTTAGAAACATCAGAAGGCTGTAGACAAATACTGGGACAG
CTACAACCATCCCTTCAGACAGGATCAGAAGAACTTAGATCATTATATAATACAGTAGCAACCCTCTATT
GTGTGCATCAAAGGATAGAGATAAAAGACACCAAGGAAGCTTTAGACAAGATAGAGGAAGAGCAAAACAA
AAGTAAGACCACCGCACAGCAAGCGGCCGGCCGCTGATCTTCAGACCTGGAGGAGGAGATATGAGGGACA
ATTGGAGAAGTGAATTATATAAATATAAAGTAGTAAAAATTGAACCATTAGGAGTAGCACCCACCAAGGC
AAAGAGAAGAGTGGTGCAGAGAGAAAAAAGAGCAGTGGGAATAGGAGCTTTGTTCCTTGGGTTCTTGGGA
GCAGCAGGAAGCACTATGGGCGCAGCGTCAATGACGCTGACGGTACAGGCCAGACAATTATTGTCTGGTA
TAGTGCAGCAGCAGAACAATTTGCTGAGGGCTATTGAGGCGCAACAGCATCTGTTGCAACTCACAGTCTG
GGGCATCAAGCAGCTCCAGGCAAGAATCCTGGCTGTGGAAAGATACCTAAAGGATCAACAGCTCCTGGGG
ATTTGGGGTTGCTCTGGAAAACTCATTTGCACCACTGCTGTGCCTTGGAATGCTAGTTGGAGTAATAAAT
CTCTGGAACAGATTTGGAATCACACGACCTGGATGGAGTGGGACAGAGAAATTAACAATTACACAAGCTT
AATACACTCCTTAATTGAAGAATCGCAAAACCAGCAAGAAAAGAATGAACAAGAATTATTGGAATTAGAT
AAATGGGCAAGTTTGTGGAATTGGTTTAACATAACAAATTGGCTGTGGTATATAAAATTATTCATAATGA
TAGTAGGAGGCTTGGTAGGTTTAAGAATAGTTTTTGCTGTACTTTCTATAGTGAATAGAGTTAGGCAGGG
ATATTCACCATTATCGTTTCAGACCCACCTCCCAACCCCGAGGGGACCCGACAGGCCCGAAGGAATAGAA
GAAGAAGGTGGAGAGAGAGACAGAGACAGATCCATTCGATTAGTGAACGGATCTCGACGGTATCGCCTTT
AAAAGAAAAGGGGGGATTGGGGGGTACAGTGCAGGGGAAAGAATAGTAGACATAATAGCAACAGACATAC
AAACTAAAGAATTACAAAAACAAATTACAAAAATTCAAAATTTTCGGGTTTATTACAGGGACAGCAGAGA
TCCAGTTTATCGATGAGGCCCTTTCGTCTTCACTCGAGGTGCCCGTCAGTGGGCAGAGCGCACATCGCCC
ACAGTCCCCGAGAAGTTGGGGGGAGGGGTCGGCAATTGAACCGGTGCCTAGAGAAGGTGGCGCGGGGTAA
ACTGGGAAAGTGATGTCGTGTACTGGCTCCGCCTTTTTCCCGAGGGTGGGGGAGAACCGTATATAAGTGC
AGTAGTCGCCGTGAACGTTCTTTTTCGCAACGGGTTTGCCGCCAGAACACAGGTAAGTGCCGTGTGTGGT
TCCCGCGGGCCTGGCCTCTTTACGGGTTATGGCCCTTGCGTGCCTTGAATTACTTCCACCTGGCTGCAGT
ACGTGATTCTTGATCCCGAGCTTCGGGTTGGAAGTGGGTGGGAGAGTTCGAGGCCTTGCGCTTAAGGAGC
CCCTTCGCCTCGTGCTTGAGTTGAGGCCTGGCCTGGGCGCTGGGGCCGCCGCGTGCGAATCTGGTGGCAC
CTTCGCGCCTGTCTCGCTGCTTTCGATAAGTCTCTAGCCATTTAAAATTTTTGATGACCTGCTGCGACGC
TTTTTTTCTGGCAAGATAGTCTTGTAAATGCGGGCCAAGATCTGCACACTGGTATTTCGGTTTTTGGGGC
CGCGGGCGGCGACGGGGCCCGTGCGTCCCAGCGCACATGTTCGGCGAGGCGGGGCCTGCGAGCGCGGCCA
CCGAGAATCGGACGGGGGTAGTCTCAAGCTGGCCGGCCTGCTCTGGTGCCTGGCCTCGCGCCGCCGTGTA
TCGCCCCGCCCTGGGCGGCAAGGCTGGCCCGGTCGGCACCAGTTGCGTGAGCGGAAAGATGGCCGCTTCC
CGGCCCTGCTGCAGGGAGCTCAAAATGGAGGACGCGGCGCTCGGGAGAGCGGGCGGGTGAGTCACCCACA
CAAAGGAAAAGGGCCTTTCCGTCCTCAGCCGTCGCTTCATGTGACTCCACGGAGTACCGGGCGCCGTCCA
GGCACCTCGATTAGTTCTCGAGCTTTTGGAGTACGTCGTCTTTAGGTTGGGGGGAGGGGTTTTATGCGAT
GGAGTTTCCCCACACTGAGTGGGTGGAGACTGAAGTTAGGCCAGCTTGGCACTTGATGTAATTCTCCTTG
GAATTTGCCCTTTTTGAGTTTGGATCTTGGTTCATTCTCAAGCCTCAGACAGTGGTTCAAAGTTTTTTTC
TTCCATTTCAGGTGTCGTGAGGCCGCCATGGAACAAAAACTCATCTCAGAAGAGGATCTCGGCGGATCAG
GGTCGGGTGGCTCTGGATCAGGGGGATCTGGATCGGGATCCATGAAAACTGAAGAAGGTAAACTGGTAAT
CTGGATTAACGGCGATAAAGGCTATAACGGTCTCGCTGAAGTCGGTAAGAAATTCGAGAAAGATACCGGA
ATTAAAGTCACCGTTGAGCATCCGGATAAACTGGAAGAGAAATTCCCACAGGTTGCGGCAACTGGCGATG
GCCCTGACATTATCTTCTGGGCACACGACCGCTTTGGTGGCTACGCTCAATCTGGCCTGTTGGCTGAAAT
CACCCCGGACAAAGCGTTCCAGGACAAGCTGTATCCGTTTACCTGGGATGCCGTACGTTACAACGGCAAG
CTGATTGCTTACCCGATCGCTGTTGAAGCGTTATCGCTGATTTATAACAAAGATCTGCTGCCGAACCCGC
CAAAAACCTGGGAAGAGATCCCGGCGCTGGATAAAGAACTGAAAGCGAAAGGTAAGAGCGCGCTGATGTT
CAACCTGCAAGAACCGTACTTCACCTGGCCGCTGATTGCTGCTGACGGGGGTTATGCGTTCAAGTATGAA
AACGGCAAGTACGACATTAAAGACGTGGGCGTGGATAACGCTGGCGCGAAAGCGGGTCTGACCTTCCTGG
TTGACCTGATTAAAAACAAACACATGAATGCAGACACCGATTACTCCATCGCAGAAGCTGCCTTTAATAA
AGGCGAAACAGCGATGACCATCAACGGCCCGTGGGCATGGTCCAACATCGACACCAGCAAAGTGAATTAT
GGTGTAACGGTACTGCCGACCTTCAAGGGTCAACCATCCAAACCGTTCGTTGGCGTGCTGAGCGCAGGTA
TTAACGCCGCCAGTCCGAACAAAGAGCTGGCGAAAGAGTTCCTCGAAAACTATCTGCTGACTGATGAAGG
TCTGGAAGCGGTTAATAAAGACAAACCGCTGGGTGCCGTAGCGCTGAAGTCTTACGAGGAAGAGTTGGCG
AAAGATCCACGTATTGCCGCCACCATGGAAAACGCCCAGAAAGGTGAAATCATGCCGAACATCCCGCAGA
TGTCCGCTTTCTGGTATGCCGTGCGTACTGCGGTGATCAACGCCGCCAGCGGTCGTCAGACTGTCGATGA
AGCCCTGAAAGACGCGCAGACTAAACTTCGAAACGCGTGAATTCCTCGAGGGCGGCCGCTCTAGAGTCGA
CGGGCCGCGGTAACAATTGTTAACTAACTTAAGCTAGCAACGGTTTCCCTCTAGCGGGATCAATTCCGCC
CCCCCCCCCTAACGTTACTGGCCGAAGCCGCTTGGAATAAGGCCGGTGTGCGTTTGTCTATATGTTATTT
TCCACCATATTGCCGTCTTTTGGCAATGTGAGGGCCCGGAAACCTGGCCCTGTCTTCTTGACGAGCATTC
CTAGGGGTCTTTCCCCTCTCGCCAAAGGAATGCAAGGTCTGTTGAATGTCGTGAAGGAAGCAGTTCCTCT
GGAAGCTTCTTGAAGACAAACAACGTCTGTAGCGACCCTTTGCAGGCAGCGGAACCCCCCACCTGGCGAC
AGGTGCCTCTGCGGCCAAAAGCCACGTGTATAAGATACACCTGCAAAGGCGGCACAACCCCAGTGCCACG
TTGTGAGTTGGATAGTTGTGGAAAGAGTCAAATGGCTCTCCTCAAGCGTATTCAACAAGGGGCTGAAGGA
TGCCCAGAAGGTACCCCATTGTATGGGATCTGATCTGGGGCCTCGGTGCACATGCTTTACATGTGTTTAG
TCGAGGTTAAAAAAACGTCTAGGCCCCCCGAACCACGGGGACGTGGTTTTCCTTTGAAAAACACGATAAT
ACCATGACCGAGTACAAGCCCACGGTGCGCCTCGCCACCCGCGACGACGTCCCCAGGGCCGTACGCACCC
TCGCCGCCGCGTTCGCCGACTACCCCGCCACGCGCCACACCGTCGATCCGGACCGCCACATCGAGCGGGT
CACCGAGCTGCAAGAACTCTTCCTCACGCGCGTCGGGCTCGACATCGGCAAGGTGTGGGTCGCGGACGAC
GGCGCCGCGGTGGCGGTCTGGACCACGCCGGAGAGCGTCGAAGCGGGGGCGGTGTTCGCCGAGATCGGCC
CGCGCATGGCCGAGTTGAGCGGTTCCCGGCTGGCCGCGCAGCAACAGATGGAAGGCCTCCTGGCGCCGCA
CCGGCCCAAGGAGCCCGCGTGGTTCCTGGCCACCGTCGGCGTCTCGCCCGACCACCAGGGCAAGGGTCTG
GGCAGCGCCGTCGTGCTCCCCGGAGTGGAGGCGGCCGAGCGCGCCGGGGTGCCCGCCTTCCTGGAGACCT
CCGCGCCCCGCAACCTCCCCTTCTACGAGCGGCTCGGCTTCACCGTCACCGCCGACGTCGAGGTGCCCGA
AGGACCGCGCACCTGGTGCATGACCCGCAAGCCCGGTGCCTGACCCGGGCGGGGCGCGTCTGGAACAATC
AACCTCTGGATTACAAAATTTGTGAAAGATTGACTGGTATTCTTAACTATGTTGCTCCTTTTACGCTATG
TGGATACGCTGCTTTAATGCCTTTGTATCATGCTATTGCTTCCCGTATGGCTTTCATTTTCTCCTCCTTG
TATAAATCCTGGTTGCTGTCTCTTTATGAGGAGTTGTGGCCCGTTGTCAGGCAACGTGGCGTGGTGTGCA
CTGTGTTTGCTGACGCAACCCCCACTGGTTGGGGCATTGCCACCACCTGTCAGCTCCTTTCCGGGACTTT
CGCTTTCCCCCTCCCTATTGCCACGGCGGAACTCATCGCCGCCTGCCTTGCCCGCTGCTGGACAGGGGCT
CGGCTGTTGGGCACTGACAATTCCGTGGTGTTGTCGGGGAAGCTGACGTCCTTTCCATGGCTGCTCGCCT
GTGTTGCCACCTGGATTCTGCGCGGGACGTCCTTCTGCTACGTCCCTTCGGCCCTCAATCCAGCGGACCT
TCCTTCCCGCGGCCTGCTGCCGGCTCTGCGGCCTCTTCCGCGTCTTCGCCTTCGCCCTCAGACGAGTCGG
ATCTCCCTTTGGGCCGCCTCCCCGCCTGGAATTAATTCTGCAGTCGAGACCTAGAAAAACATGGAGCAAT
CACAAGTAGCAATACAGCAGCTACCAATGCTGATTGTGCCTGGCTAGAAGCACAAGAGGAGGAGGAGGTG
GGTTTTCCAGTCACACCTCAGGTACCTTTAAGACCAATGACTTACAAGGCAGCTGTAGATCTTAGCCACT
TTTTAAAAGAAAAGAGGGGACTGGAAGGGCTAATTCACTCCCAACGAAGACAAGATATCCTTGATCTGTG
GATCTACCACACACAAGGCTACTTCCCTGATTAGCAGAACTACACACCAGGGCCAGGGGTCAGATATCCA
CTGACCTTTGGATGGTGCTACAAGCTAGTACCAGTTGAGCCAGATAAGGTAGAAGAGGCCAATAAAGGAG
AGAACACCAGCTTGTTACACCCTGTGAGCCTGCATGGGATGGATGACCCGGAGAGAGAAGTGTTAGAGTG
GAGGTTTGACAGCCGCCTAGCATTTCATCACGTGGCCCGAGAGCTGCATCCGGAGTACTTCAAGAACTGC
TGATATCGAGCTTGCTACAAGGGACTTTCCGCTGGGGACTTTCCAGGGAGGCGTGGCCTGGGCGGGACTG
GGGAGTGGCGAGCCCTCAGATCCTGCATATAAGCAGCTGCTTTTTGCCTGTACTGGGTCTCTCTGGTTAG
ACCAGATCTGAGCCTGGGAGCTCTCTGGCTAACTAGGGAACCCACTGCTTAAGCCTCAATAAAGCTTGCC
TTGAGTGCTTCAAGTAGTGTGTGCCCGTCTGTTGTGTGACTCTGGTAACTAGAGATCCCTCAGACCCTTT
TAGTCAGTGTGGAAAATCTCTAGCAGTAGTAGTTCATGTCATCTTATTATTCAGTATTTATAACTTGCAA
AGAAATGAATATCAGAGAGTGAGAGGCCTTGACATTGCTAGCGTTTACCGTCGACCTCTAGCTAGAGCTT
GGCGTAATCATGGTCATAGCTGTTTCCTGTGTGAAATTGTTATCCGCTCACAATTCCACACAACATACGA
GCCGGAAGCATAAAGTGTAAAGCCTGGGGTGCCTAATGAGTGAGCTAACTCACATTAATTGCGTTGCGCT
CACTGCCCGCTTTCCAGTCGGGAAACCTGTCGTGCCAGCTGCATTAATGAATCGGCCAACGCGCGGGGAG
AGGCGGTTTGCGTATTGGGCGCTCTTCCGCTTCCTCGCTCACTGACTCGCTGCGCTCGGTCGTTCGGCTG
CGGCGAGCGGTATCAGCTCACTCAAAGGCGGTAATACGGTTATCCACAGAATCAGGGGATAACGCAGGAA
AGAACATGTGAGCAAAAGGCCAGCAAAAGGCCAGGAACCGTAAAAAGGCCGCGTTGCTGGCGTTTTTCCA
TAGGCTCCGCCCCCCTGACGAGCATCACAAAAATCGACGCTCAAGTCAGAGGTGGCGAAACCCGACAGGA
CTATAAAGATACCAGGCGTTTCCCCCTGGAAGCTCCCTCGTGCGCTCTCCTGTTCCGACCCTGCCGCTTA
CCGGATACCTGTCCGCCTTTCTCCCTTCGGGAAGCGTGGCGCTTTCTCATAGCTCACGCTGTAGGTATCT
CAGTTCGGTGTAGGTCGTTCGCTCCAAGCTGGGCTGTGTGCACGAACCCCCCGTTCAGCCCGACCGCTGC
GCCTTATCCGGTAACTATCGTCTTGAGTCCAACCCGGTAAGACACGACTTATCGCCACTGGCAGCAGCCA
CTGGTAACAGGATTAGCAGAGCGAGGTATGTAGGCGGTGCTACAGAGTTCTTGAAGTGGTGGCCTAACTA
CGGCTACACTAGAAGAACAGTATTTGGTATCTGCGCTCTGCTGAAGCCAGTTACCTTCGGAAAAAGAGTT
GGTAGCTCTTGATCCGGCAAACAAACCACCGCTGGTAGCGGTGGTTTTTTTGTTTGCAAGCAGCAGATTA
CGCGCAGAAAAAAAGGATCTCAAGAAGATCCTTTGATCTTTTCTACGGGGTCTGACGCTCAGTGGAACGA
AAACTCACGTTAAGGGATTTTGGTCATGAGATTATCAAAAAGGATCTTCACCTAGATCCTTTTAAATTAA
AAATGAAGTTTTAAATCAATCTAAAGTATATATGAGTAAACTTGGTCTGACAGTTACCAATGCTTAATCA
GTGAGGCACCTATCTCAGCGATCTGTCTATTTCGTTCATCCATAGTTGCCTGACTCCCCGTCGTGTAGAT
AACTACGATACGGGAGGGCTTACCATCTGGCCCCAGTGCTGCAATGATACCGCGAGACCCACGCTCACCG
GCTCCAGATTTATCAGCAATAAACCAGCCAGCCGGAAGGGCCGAGCGCAGAAGTGGTCCTGCAACTTTAT
CCGCCTCCATCCAGTCTATTAATTGTTGCCGGGAAGCTAGAGTAAGTAGTTCGCCAGTTAATAGTTTGCG
CAACGTTGTTGCCATTGCTACAGGCATCGTGGTGTCACGCTCGTCGTTTGGTATGGCTTCATTCAGCTCC
GGTTCCCAACGATCAAGGCGAGTTACATGATCCCCCATGTTGTGCAAAAAAGCGGTTAGCTCCTTCGGTC
CTCCGATCGTTGTCAGAAGTAAGTTGGCCGCAGTGTTATCACTCATGGTTATGGCAGCACTGCATAATTC
TCTTACTGTCATGCCATCCGTAAGATGCTTTTCTGTGACTGGTGAGTACTCAACCAAGTCATTCTGAGAA
TAGTGTATGCGGCGACCGAGTTGCTCTTGCCCGGCGTCAATACGGGATAATACCGCGCCACATAGCAGAA
CTTTAAAAGTGCTCATCATTGGAAAACGTTCTTCGGGGCGAAAACTCTCAAGGATCTTACCGCTGTTGAG
ATCCAGTTCGATGTAACCCACTCGTGCACCCAACTGATCTTCAGCATCTTTTACTTTCACCAGCGTTTCT
GGGTGAGCAAAAACAGGAAGGCAAAATGCCGCAAAAAAGGGAATAAGGGCGACACGGAAATGTTGAATAC
TCATACTCTTCCTTTTTCAATATTATTGAAGCATTTATCAGGGTTATTGTCTCATGAGCGGATACATATT
TGAATGTATTTAGAAAAATAAACAAATAGGGGTTCCGCGCACATTTCCCCGAAAAGTGCCACCTGACGTC
GACGGATCGGGAGATCAACTTGTTTATTGCAGCTTATAATGGTTACAAATAAAGCAATAGCATCACAAAT
TTCACAAATAAAGCATTTTTTTCACTGCATTCTAGTTGTGGTTTGTCCAAACTCATCAATGTATCTTATC
ATGTCTGGATCAACTGGATAACTCAAGCTAACCAAAATCATCCCAAACTTCCCACCCCATACCCTATTAC
CACTGCCAATTACCTGTGGTTTCATTTACTCTAAACCTGTGATTCCTCTGAATTATTTTCATTTTAAAGA
AATTGTATTTGTTAAATATGTACTACAAACTTAGTAGT
